>Addgene plasmid #63576 | pFrt-invCAG-ires-Luc | depositor full sequence | sequence record 105724 | pFrt-invCAG-ires-Luc
ACTGTCAGACCAAGTTTACTCATATATACTTTAGATTGATTTAAAACTTCATTTTTAATTTAAAAGGATC
TAGGTGAAGATCCTTTTTGATAATCTCATGACCAAAATCCCTTAACGTGAGTTTTCGTTCCACTGAGCGT
CAGACCCCGTAGAAAAGATCAAAGGATCTTCTTGAGATCCTTTTTTTCTGCGCGTAATCTGCTGCTTGCA
AACAAAAAAACCACCGCTACCAGCGGTGGTTTGTTTGCCGGATCAAGAGCTACCAACTCTTTTTCCGAAG
GTAACTGGCTTCAGCAGAGCGCAGATACCAAATACTGTTCTTCTAGTGTAGCCGTAGTTAGGCCACCACT
TCAAGAACTCTGTAGCACCGCCTACATACCTCGCTCTGCTAATCCTGTTACCAGTGGCTGCTGCCAGTGG
CGATAAGTCGTGTCTTACCGGGTTGGACTCAAGACGATAGTTACCGGATAAGGCGCAGCGGTCGGGCTGA
ACGGGGGGTTCGTGCACACAGCCCAGCTTGGAGCGAACGACCTACACCGAACTGAGATACCTACAGCGTG
AGCTATGAGAAAGCGCCACGCTTCCCGAAGGGAGAAAGGCGGACAGGTATCCGGTAAGCGGCAGGGTCGG
AACAGGAGAGCGCACGAGGGAGCTTCCAGGGGGAAACGCCTGGTATCTTTATAGTCCTGTCGGGTTTCGC
CACCTCTGACTTGAGCGTCGATTTTTGTGATGCTCGTCAGGGGGGCGGAGCCTATGGAAAAACGCCAGCA
ACGCGGCCTTTTTACGGTTCCTGGCCTTTTGCTGGCCTTTTGCTCACATGTTCTTTCCTGCGTTATCCCC
TGATTCTGTGGATAACCGTATTACCGCCTTTGAGTGAGCTGATACCGCTCGCCGCAGCCGAACGACCGAG
CGCAGCGAGTCAGTGAGCGAGGAAGCGGAAGACCTGCAGGTAGGGCGCAGTAGTCCAGGGTTTCCTTGAT
GATGTCATACTTATCCTGTCCCTTTTTTTTCCACAGCTCGCGGTTGAGGACAAACTCTTCGCGGTCTTTC
CAGTATGCAGGATCATAATCAGCCATACCACATTTGTAGAGGTTTTACTTGCTTTAAAAAACCTCCCACA
CCTCCCCCTGAACCTGAAACATAAAATGAATGCAATTGTTGTTGTTAACTTGTTTATTGCAGCTTATAAT
GGTTACAAATAAAGCAATAGCATCACAAATTTCACAAATAAAGCATTTTTTTCACTGCATTCTAGTTGTG
GTTTGTCCAAACTCATCAATGTATCTTATCATGTCTGGATGCTAGAGATCATAATCAGCCATACCACATT
TGTAGAGGTTTTACTTGCTTTAAAAAACCTCCCACACCTCCCCCTGAACCTGAAACATAAAATGAATGCA
ATTGTTGTTGTTAACTTGTTTATTGCAGCTTATAATGGTTACAAATAAAGCAATAGCATCACAAATTTCA
CAAATAAAGCATTTTTTTCACTGCATTCTAGTTGTGGTTTGTCCAAACTCATCAATGTATCTTATCATGT
CTGGATCTAGCGATCATAATCAGCCATACCACATTTGTAGAGGTTTTACTTGCTTTAAAAAACCTCCCAC
ACCTCCCCCTGAACCTGAAACATAAAATGAATGCAATTGTTGTTGTTAACTTGTTTATTGCAGCTTATAA
TGGTTACAAATAAAGCAATAGCATCACAAATTTCACAAATAAAGCATTTTTTTCACTGCATTCTAGTTGT
GGTTTGTCCAAACTCATCAATGTATCTTATCATGTCTGGATCCTACCGTTCGTATAGCATACATTATACG
AAGTTATAGGCCGGCCTCCCAAGATCTACCCTGTTTAAACCGCCCCTCTCCCTCCCCCCCCCCTAACGTT
ACTGGCCGAAGCCGCTTGGAATAAGGCCGGTGTGCGTTTGTCTATATGTTATTTTCCACCATATTGCCGT
CTTTTGGCAATGTGAGGGCCCGGAAACCTGGCCCTGTCTTCTTGACGAGCATTCCTAGGGGTCTTTCCCC
TCTCGCCAAAGGAATGCAAGGTCTGTTGAATGTCGTGAAGGAAGCAGTTCCTCTGGAAGCTTCTTGAAGA
CAAACAACGTCTGTAGCGACCCTTTGCAGGCAGCGGAACCCCCCACCTGGCGACAGGTGCCTCTGCGGCC
AAAAGCCACGTGTATAAGATACACCTGCAAAGGCGGCACAACCCCAGTGCCACGTTGTGAGTTGGATAGT
TGTGGAAAGAGTCAAATGGCTCTCCTCAAGCGTATTCAACAAGGGGCTGAAGGATGCCCAGAAGGTACCC
CATTGTATGGGATCTGATCTGGGGCCTCGGTGCACATGCTTTACATGTGTTTAGTCGAGGTTAAAAAACG
TCTAGGCCCCCCGAACCACGGGGACGTGGTTTTCCTTTGAAAAACACGATGATAATATGGCCACAACCAT
GGAAGATGCCAAAAACATTAAGAAGGGCCCAGCGCCATTCTACCCACTCGAAGACGGGACCGCCGGCGAG
CAGCTGCACAAAGCCATGAAGCGCTACGCCCTGGTGCCCGGCACCATCGCCTTTACCGACGCACATATCG
AGGTGGACATTACCTACGCCGAGTACTTCGAGATGAGCGTTCGGCTGGCAGAAGCTATGAAGCGCTATGG
GCTGAATACAAACCATCGGATCGTGGTGTGCAGCGAGAATAGCTTGCAGTTCTTCATGCCCGTGTTGGGT
GCCCTGTTCATCGGTGTGGCTGTGGCCCCAGCTAACGACATCTACAACGAGCGCGAGCTGCTGAACAGCA
TGGGCATCAGCCAGCCCACCGTCGTATTCGTGAGCAAGAAAGGGCTGCAAAAGATCCTCAACGTGCAAAA
GAAGCTACCGATCATACAAAAGATCATCATCATGGATAGCAAGACCGACTACCAGGGCTTCCAAAGCATG
TACACCTTCGTGACTTCCCATTTGCCACCCGGCTTCAACGAGTACGACTTCGTGCCCGAGAGCTTCGACC
GGGACAAAACCATCGCCCTGATCATGAACAGTAGTGGCAGTACCGGATTGCCCAAGGGCGTAGCCCTACC
GCACCGCACCGCTTGTGTCCGATTCAGTCATGCCCGCGACCCCATCTTCGGCAACCAGATCATCCCCGAC
ACCGCTATCCTCAGCGTGGTGCCATTTCACCACGGCTTCGGCATGTTCACCACGCTGGGCTACTTGATCT
GCGGCTTTCGGGTCGTGCTCATGTACCGCTTCGAGGAGGAGCTATTCTTGCGCAGCTTGCAAGACTATAA
GATTCAATCTGCCCTGCTGGTGCCCACACTATTTAGCTTCTTCGCTAAGAGCACTCTCATCGACAAGTAC
GACCTAAGCAACTTGCACGAGATCGCCAGCGGCGGGGCGCCGCTCAGCAAGGAGGTAGGTGAGGCCGTGG
CCAAACGCTTCCACCTACCAGGCATCCGCCAGGGCTACGGCCTGACAGAAACAACCAGCGCCATTCTGAT
CACCCCCGAAGGGGACGACAAGCCTGGCGCAGTAGGCAAGGTGGTGCCCTTCTTCGAGGCTAAGGTGGTG
GACTTGGACACCGGTAAGACACTGGGTGTGAACCAGCGCGGCGAGCTGTGCGTCCGTGGCCCCATGATCA
TGAGCGGCTACGTTAACAACCCCGAGGCTACAAACGCTCTCATCGACAAGGACGGCTGGCTGCACAGCGG
CGACATCGCCTACTGGGACGAGGACGAGCACTTCTTCATCGTGGACCGGCTGAAGAGCCTGATCAAATAC
AAGGGCTACCAGGTAGCCCCAGCCGAACTGGAGAGCATCCTGCTGCAACACCCCAACATCTTCGACGCCG
GGGTCGCCGGCCTGCCCGACGACGATGCCGGCGAGCTGCCCGCCGCAGTCGTCGTGCTGGAACACGGTAA
AACCATGACCGAGAAGGAGATCGTGGACTATGTGGCCAGCCAGGTTACAACCGCCAAGAAGCTGCGCGGT
GGTGTTGTGTTCGTGGACGAGGTGCCTAAAGGACTGACCGGCAAGTTGGACGCCCGCAAGATCCGCGAGA
TTCTCATTAAGGCCAAGAAGGGCGGCAAGATCGCCGTGTAGCTAGCGGCCGCTAGAGCTCGCTGATCAGC
CTCGACTGTGCCTTCTAGTTGCCAGCCATCTGTTGTTTGCCCCTCCCCCGTGCCTTCCTTGACCCTGGAA
GGTGCCACTCCCACTGTCCTTTCCTAATAAAATGAGGAAATTGCATCGCATTGTCTGAGTAGGTGTCATT
CTATTCTGGGGGGTGGGGTGGGGCAGGACAGCAAGGGGGAGGATTGGGAAGACAATAGCAGGCATGCTGG
GGATCGATGAAGTTCCTATACTTTCTAGAGAATAGGAACTTCGGAATAGTAACTTCTCCATGGTGGCGGT
ACCGTTCGTATAATGTATGCTATACGAAGTTATGGCGCGCCGAATTCTTTGCCAAAATGATGAGACAGCA
CAATAACCAGCACGTTGCCCAGGAGCTGTAGGAAAAAGAAGAAGGCATGAACATGGTTAGCAGAGGCTCT
AGAGCCGCCGGTCACACGCCAGAAGCCGAACCCCGCCCTGCCCCGTCCCCCCCGAAGGCAGCCGTCCCCC
CGCGGACAGCCCCGAGGCTGGAGAGGGAGAAGGGGACGGCGGCGCGGCGACGCACGAAGGCCCTCCCCGC
CCATTTCCTTCCTGCCGGCGCCGCACCGCTTCGCCCCGCGCCCGCTAGAGGGGGTGCGGCGGCGCCTCCC
AGATTTCGGCTCCGCACAGATTTGGGACAAAGGAAGTCCCTGCGCCCTCTCGCACGATTACCATAAAAGG
CAATGGCTGCGGCTCGCCGCGCCTCGACAGCCGCCGGCGCTCCGGGGGCCGCCGCGCCCCTCCCCCGAGC
CCTCCCCGGCCCGAGGCGGCCCCGCCCCGCCCGGCACCCCCACCTGCCGCCACCCCCCGCCCGGCACGGC
GAGCCCCGCGCCACGCCCCGTACGGAGCCCCGCACCCGAAGCCGGGCCGTGCTCAGCAACTCGGGGAGGG
GGGTGCAGGGGGGGTTGCAGCCCGACCGACGCGCCCACACCCCCTGCTCACCCCCCCACGCACACACCCC
GCACGCAGCCTTTGTTCCCCTCGCAGCCCCCCCGCACCGCGGGGCACCGCCCCCGGCCGCGCTCCCCTCG
CGCACACTGCGGAGCGCACAAAGCCCCGCGCCGCGCCCGCAGCGCTCACAGCCGCCGGGCAGCGCGGAGC
CGCACGCGGCGCTCCCCACGCACACACACACGCACGCACCCCCCGAGCCGCTCCCCCCGCACAAAGGGCC
CTCCCGGAGCCCCTCAAGGCTTTCACGCAGCCACAGAAAAGAAACAAGCCGTCATTAAACCAAGCGCTAA
TTACAGCCCGGAGGAGAAGGGCCGTCCCGCCCGCTCACCTGTGGGAGTAACGCGGTCAGTCAGAGCCGGG
GCGGGCGGCGCGAGGCGGCGGCGGAGCGGGGCACGGGGCGAAGGCAGCGCGCAGCGACTCCCGCCCGCCG
CGCGCTTCGCTTTTTATAGGGCCGCCGCCGCCGCCGCCTCGCCATAAAAGGAAACTTTCGGAGCGCGCCG
CTCTGATTGGCTGCCGCCGCACCTCTCCGCCTCGCCCCGCCCCGCCCCTCGCCCCGCCCCGCCCCGCCTG
GCGCGCGCCCCCCCCCCCCCCCGCCCCCATCGCTGCACAAAATAATTAAAAAATAAATAAATACAAAATT
GGGGGTGGGGAGGGGGGGGAGATGGGGAGAGTGAAGCAGAACGTGGGGCTCACCTCGACCATGGTAATAG
CGATGACTAATACGTAGATGTACTGCCAAGTAGGAAAGTCCCATAAGGTCATGTACTGGGCATAATGCCA
GGCGGGCCATTTACCGTCATTGACGTCAATAGGGGGCGTACTTGGCATATGATACACTTGATGTACTGCC
AAGTGGGCAGTTTACCGTAAATACTCCACCCATTGACGTCAATGGAAAGTCCCTATTGGCGTTACTATGG
GAACATACGTCATTATTGACGTCAATGGGCGGGGGTCGTTGGGCGGTCAGCCAGGCGGGCCATTTACCGT
AAGTTATGTAACGCGGAACTCCATATATGGGCTATGAACTAATGACCCCGTAATTGATTACTATTAATAA
CTAGTCAATAATCAATGTCAACGCGTATATCTGGCCCGTACATCGTTAATTAAGCTTATTTAAATAGGTG
GCACTTTTCGGGGAAATGTGCGCGGAACCCCTATTTGTTTATTTTTCTAAATACATTCAAATATGTATCC
GCTCATGAGACAATAACCCTGATAAATGCTTCAATAATATTGAAAAAGGAAGAGTATGAGTATTCAACAT
TTCCGTGTCGCCCTTATTCCCTTTTTTGCGGCATTTTGCCTTCCTGTTTTTGCTCACCCAGAAACGCTGG
TGAAAGTAAAAGATGCTGAAGATCAGTTGGGTGCACGAGTGGGTTACATCGAACTGGATCTCAACAGCGG
TAAGATCCTTGAGAGTTTTCGCCCCGAAGAACGTTTTCCAATGATGAGCACTTTTAAAGTTCTGCTATGT
GGCGCGGTATTATCCCGTATTGACGCCGGGCAAGAGCAACTCGGTCGCCGCATACACTATTCTCAGAATG
ACTTGGTTGAGTACTCACCAGTCACAGAAAAGCATCTTACGGATGGCATGACAGTAAGAGAATTATGCAG
TGCTGCCATAACCATGAGTGATAACACTGCGGCCAACTTACTTCTGACAACGATCGGAGGACCGAAGGAG
CTAACCGCTTTTTTGCACAACATGGGGGATCATGTAACTCGCCTTGATCGTTGGGAACCGGAGCTGAATG
AAGCCATACCAAACGACGAGCGTGACACCACGATGCCTGTAGCAATGGCAACAACGTTGCGCAAACTATT
AACTGGCGAACTACTTACTCTAGCTTCCCGGCAACAATTAATAGACTGGATGGAGGCGGATAAAGTTGCA
GGACCACTTCTGCGCTCGGCCCTTCCGGCTGGCTGGTTTATTGCTGATAAATCTGGAGCCGGTGAGCGTG
GGTCTCGCGGTATCATTGCAGCACTGGGGCCAGATGGTAAGCCCTCCCGTATCGTAGTTATCTACACGAC
GGGGAGTCAGGCAACTATGGATGAACGAAATAGACAGATCGCTGAGATAGGTGCCTCACTGATTAAGCAT
TGGTA
Features (pLannotate 1.2.2; 19 found; start..end, strand, type, name):
    172..760     +  rep_origin     ori: high-copy-number ColE1/pMB1/pBR322/pUC origin of replication
    951..1054    +  misc_feature   Ad SA: adenovirus major late transcript splice acceptor (Friedrich and Soriano, 1991)
   1061..1144    +  CDS            large T antigen (fragment): large T antigen from SV40 (simian virus 40)
   1167..1288    +  polyA_signal   SV40 poly(A) signal: SV40 polyadenylation signal
   1307..1390    +  CDS            large T antigen (fragment): large T antigen from SV40 (simian virus 40)
   1413..1547    +  polyA_signal   SV40 poly(A) signal: SV40 polyadenylation signal
   1552..1635    +  CDS            large T antigen (fragment): large T antigen from SV40 (simian virus 40)
   1658..1792    +  polyA_signal   SV40 poly(A) signal: SV40 polyadenylation signal
   1794..1827    +  protein_bind   lox71: Left element (LE) mutant of loxP (Araki et al., 2010). Cre-mediated recombination occurs in the 8-bp core sequence (GCATACAT). Cre recombinase
   1863..2435    +  misc_feature   IRES: internal ribosome entry site (IRES) of the encephalomyocarditis virus (EMCV)
   2449..4100    +  CDS            luciferase (fragment): firefly luciferase synthetic luc2 version of the luciferase gene
   4136..4343    +  polyA_signal   bGH poly(A) signal: bovine growth hormone polyadenylation signal
   4349..4382    -  protein_bind   FRT (minimal): supports FLP-mediated excision but not integration (Turan and Bode, 2011) FLP recombinase from the Saccharomyces cerevisiae 2μ plasmid
   4410..4443    -  protein_bind   lox66: Right element (RE) mutant of loxP (Araki et al., 2010). Cre-mediated recombination occurs in the 8-bp core sequence (GCATACAT). Cre recombinase
   4506..5521    -  intron         chimeric intron: chimera between introns from chicken β-actin and rabbit β-globin
   5522..5798    -  promoter       chicken β-actin promoter: No description available
   5800..6179    -  enhancer       CMV enhancer: human cytomegalovirus immediate early enhancer
   6251..6355    +  promoter       AmpR promoter: bla
   6356..1       +  CDS            AmpR (across the origin): β-lactamase; bla; confers resistance to ampicillin, carbenicillin, and related antibiotics
