[The description below was written by a language model from this plasmid's Addgene catalogue record and pLannotate feature annotations shown in this document.]
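Description:
pFrt-invCAG-ires-Luc is a 7.2 kb pUC-based shuttle vector for Flp-mediated (Flp-in) integration of a conditional transgene into a mammalian genomic FRT docking site; the associated publication concerns the GEMM-ESC strategy for mouse models. It is maintained in bacteria as a high-copy plasmid through a ColE1/pUC origin and an ampicillin resistance gene. The record lists hygromycin as the mammalian selection, but only "if integrated correctly". No hygromycin gene appears in the feature table, so resistance presumably arises from elements at the target locus being completed on integration, although the record does not describe that mechanism.

The roughly 5.3 kb synthetic insert begins with a transcriptional stop element made of an adenovirus splice acceptor followed by three tandem SV40 polyadenylation signals. This is followed by a lox71 site, an EMCV IRES, firefly luciferase (luc2) and a bGH polyadenylation signal. Next come an FRT site and a lox66 site, both on the opposite strand, and then a CAG promoter (CMV enhancer, chicken β-actin promoter, chimeric intron) that is also placed in reverse orientation, pointing away from the luciferase cassette. A cDNA of interest is meant to be inserted upstream of the IRES, but the record does not name the cloning site.

Because the promoter is inverted in the plasmid, the cDNA and luciferase should stay silent until Cre acts on the oppositely oriented lox71 and lox66 sites. These left- and right-element mutants favour a largely irreversible inversion, since recombination produces one doubly mutated, poorly recognised site. After this switch, CAG drives a bicistronic transcript encoding the cDNA and luciferase. Luciferase then serves as a bioluminescent reporter of Cre-dependent transgene activation.
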