Addgene plasmid #63576: pFrt-invCAG-ires-Luc
Purpose: Shuttle vector compatible with Flp-mediated (Flp-in) transgene integration that allows for conditional cDNA and Luc expression upon integration. The vector contains an FRT site and two mut loxP sites.
Depositing lab: Ivo Huijbers. Depositing organization: Netherlands Cancer Institute. Publication: Using the GEMM-ESC strategy to study gene function in mouse models. Huijbers IJ, Del Bravo J, Bin Ali R, Pritchard C, Braumuller TM, van Miltenburg MH, Henneman L, Michalak EM, Berns A, Jonkers J. Nat Protoc. 2015 Nov;10(11):1755-85. doi: 10.1038/nprot.2015.114. Epub 2015 Oct 15. PubMed 26492136.
Backbone
  Vector backbone: pUC
  Backbone size w/o insert (bp): 1960
  Total vector size (bp): 7215
  Vector type: Mammalian Expression, Cre/Lox ; FRT/Flpe recombination mediated insertion
  Selectable markers: Hygromycin ; if integrated correctly
Growth in bacteria
  Bacterial resistance: Ampicillin, 100 μg/mL
  Growth temperature: 37°C
  Growth strain: Stbl3
  Copy number: High Copy
Gene/Insert
  Gene/Insert name: Stop-Lox71-IRES-Luciferase-pA-FRT-Lox66-reverseCAG
  Species: Synthetic
  Insert size (bp): 5255
  Promoter: CAG
  Cloning method: Unknown
  Sequencing primers: 5′ none; 3′ none
Terms and licenses: Academic/Nonprofit Terms; Industry Terms: Not Available to Industry
How to cite: pFrt-invCAG-ires-Luc was a gift from Ivo Huijbers (Addgene plasmid # 63576 ; http://n2t.net/addgene:63576 ; RRID:Addgene_63576)
