>Addgene plasmid #63576 | pFrt-invCAG-ires-Luc | addgene partial sequence | sequence record 107795 | pCAG-F 5'-GCAACGTGCTGGTTATTGTG-3'
AGAATTCGGCGCGCCATAACTTCGTATAGCATACATTATACGAACGGTACCGCCACCATGGAGAAGTTAC
TATTCCGAAGTTCCTATTCTCTAGAAAGTATAGGAACTTCATCGATCCCCAGCATGCCTGCTATTGTCTT
CCCAATCCTCCCCCTTGCTGTCCTGCCCCACCCCACCCCCCAGAATAGAATGACACCTACTCAGACAATG
CGATGCAATTTCCTCATTTTATTAGGAAAGGACAGTGGGAGTGGCACCTTCCAGGGTCAAGGAAGGCACG
GGGGAGGGGCAAACAACAGATGGCTGGCAACTAGAAGGCACAGTCGAGGCTGATCAGCGAGCTCTAGCGG
CCGCTAGCTACACGG
