>Addgene plasmid #63576 | pFrt-invCAG-ires-Luc | addgene partial sequence | sequence record 107806 | IRES-F 5'-TGGCTCTCCTCAAGCGTATT-3'
CCCAGAAGGTACCCCATTGTATGGGATCTGATCTGGGGCCTCGGTGCACATGCTTTACATGTGTTTAGTC
GAGGTTAAAAAACGTCTAGGCCCCCCGAACCACGGGGACGTGGTTTTCCTTTGAAAAACACGATGATAAT
ATGGCCACAACCATGGAAGATGCCAAAAACATTAAGAAGGGCCCAGCGCCATTCTACCCACTCGAAGACG
GGACCGCCGGCGAGCAGCTGCACAAAGCCATGAAGCGCTACGCCCTGGTGCCCGGCACCATCGCCTTTAC
CGACGCACATATCGAGGTGGACATTACCTACGCCGAGTACTTCGAGATGAGCGTTCGGCTGGCAGAAGCT
ATGAAGCGCTATGGGCTGAATACAAACCATCGGATCGTGGTGTGCAGCGAGAATAGCTTGCAGTTCTTCA
TGCCCGTGTTGGGTGCCCTGTTCATCGGTGTGGCTGTGGCCCCAGCTAACGACATCTACAACGAGCGCGA
GCTGCTGAACAGCATGGGCATCAGCCAGCCCACCGTCGTATTCGTGAGCAAGAAAGGGCTGCAAAAGATC
CTCAACGTGCAAAAGAAGCTACCGATCATACAAAAGATCATCATCATGGATAGCAAGACCGACTACCAGG
GCTTCCAAAGCATGTACACCTTCGTGACTTCCCATTTGCCACCCGGCTTCAACGAGTACGACTTCGTGCC
CGAGAGCTTCGACCGGGACAAAACCATCGCCCTGATCATGAACAGTAGTGGCAGTACCGGATTGCCCAAG
GGCGTAGCCCTACCGCACCGCACCGCTTGTGTCCGATTCAGTCATGCCCGCGACCCCATCTTCGGCAACC
AGATCATCCCCGACACCGCTATCCTCAGCGTGGTGCCATTTCACCACGGCTTCGGCATGTTCACCACGCT
GGGCTACTTGATCTGCGGCTTTCGGGTCGTGCTCATGTACCGCTTC
