>Addgene plasmid #63576 | pFrt-invCAG-ires-Luc | addgene partial sequence | sequence record 107816 | pCDH-rev 5'-GCATTCCTTTGGCGAGAG-3'
GCTCGTCAAGAAGACAGGGCCAGGTTTCCGGGCCCTCACATTGCCAAAAGACGGCAATATGGTGGAAAAT
AACATATAGACAAACGCACACCGGCCTTATTCCAAGCGGCTTCGGCCAGTAACGTTAGGGGGGGGGGAGG
GAGAGGGGCGGTTTAAACAGGGTAGATCTTGGGAGGCCGGCCTATAACTTCGTATAATGTATGCTATACG
AACGGTAGGATCCAGACATGATAAGATACATTGATGAGTTTGGACAAACCACAACTAGAATGCAGTGAAA
AAAATGCTTTATTTGTGAAATTTGTGATGCTATTGCTTTATTTGTAACCATTATAAGCTGCAATAAACAA
GTTAACAACAACAATTGCATTCATTTTATGTTTCAGGTTCAGGGGGAGGTGTGGGAGGTTTTTTAAAGCA
AGTAAAACCTCTACAAATGTGGTATGGCTGATTATGATCGCTAGATCCAGACATGATAAGATACATTGAT
GAGTTTGGACAAACCACAACTAGAATGCAGTGAAAAAAATGCTTTATTTGTGAAATTTGTGATGCTATTG
CTTTATTTGTAACCATTATAAGCTGCAATAAACAAG
