>Addgene plasmid #63576 | pFrt-invCAG-ires-Luc | addgene partial sequence | sequence record 107826 | pBR322ori-F 5'-GGGAAACGCCTGGTATCTTT-3'
GCCACCTCTGACTTGAGCGTCGATTTTTGTGATGCTCGTCAGGGGGGCGGAGCCTATGGAAAAACGCCAG
CAACGCGGCCTTTTTACGGTTCCTGGCCTTTTGCTGGCCTTTTGCTCACATGTTCTTTCCTGCGTTATCC
CCTGATTCTGTGGATAACCGTATTACCGCCTTTGAGTGAGCTGATACCGCTCGCCGCAGCCGAACGACCG
AGCGCAGCGAGTCAGTGAGCGAGGAAGCGGAAGACCTGCAGGTAGGGCGCAGTAGTCCAGGGTTTCCTTG
ATGATGTCATACTTATCCTGTCCCTTTTTTTTCCACAGCTCGCGGTTGAGGACAAACTCTTCGCGGTCTT
TCCAGTATGCAGGATCATAATCAGCCATACCACATTTGTAGAGGTTTTACTTGCTTTAAAAAACCTCCCA
CACCTCCCCCTGAACCTGAAACATAAAATGAATGCAATTGTTGTTGTTAACTTGTTTATTGCAGCTTATA
ATGGTTACAAATAAAGCAATAGCATCACAAATTTCACAAATAAAGCATTTTTTTCACTGCATTCTAGTTG
TGGTTTGTCCAAACTCATCAATGTATCTTATCATGTCTGGATGCTAGAGATCATAATCAGCCATACCACA
TTTGTAGAGGTTTTACTTGCTTTAAAAAACCTCCCACACCTCCCCCTGAACCTGAAACATAAAATGAATG
CAATTGTTGTTG
