>Addgene plasmid #63576 | pFrt-invCAG-ires-Luc | addgene partial sequence | sequence record 108365 | BGH-rev 5'-TAGAAGGCACAGTCGAGG-3'
GGCCGCTAGCTACACGGCGATCTTGCCGCCCTTCTTGGCCTTAATGAGAATCTCGCGGATCTTGCGGGCG
TCCAACTTGCCGGTCAGTCCTTTAGGCACCTCGTCCACGAACACAACACCACCGCGCAGCTTCTTGGCGG
TTGTAACCTGGCTGGCCACATAGTCCACGATCTCCTTCTCGGTCATGGTTTTACCGTGTTCCAGCACGAC
GACTGCGGCGGGCAGCTCGCCGGCATCGTCGTCGGGCAGGCCGGCGACCCCGGCGTCGAAGATGTTGGGG
TGTTGCAGCAGGATGCTCTCCAGTTCGGCTGGGGCTACCTGGTAGCCCTTGTATTTGATCAGGCTCTTCA
GCCGGTCCACGATGAAGAAGTGCTCGTCCTCGTCCCAGTAGGCGATGTCGCCGCTGTGCAGCCAGCCGTC
CTTGTCGATGAGAGCGTTTGTAGCCTCGGGGTTGTTAACGTAGCCGCTCATGATCATGGGGCCACGGACG
CACAGCTCGCCGCGCTGGTTCACACCCAGTGTCTTACCGGTGTCCAAGTCCACCACCTTAGCCTCGAAGA
AGGGCACCACCTTGCCTACTGCGCCAGGCTTGTCGTCCCCTTCGGGGGTGATCAGAATGGCGCTGGTTGT
TTCTGTCAGGCCGTAGCCCTGGCGGATGCCTGGTAGGTGGAAGCGTTTGGCCACGGCCTCACCTACCTCC
TTGCTGAGCGGCGCCCCGCCGCTGGCGATCTCGTGCAAGTTGCTTAGGTCGTACTTGTCGATGAGAGTGC
TCTTAGCGAAGAAGCTAAATAGTGTGGGCACCAGCAGGGCAGATTGAATCTTATAGTCTTGCAAGCTGCG
CAAGAATAGCTCCTCCTCGAAGCGGTACATGAGCACGACCCGAAAGCCGCAGATCAAGTAGCCCAGCGTG
GTGAACATGCCGAAGCCGTGGTGAAATGGC
